Addgene plasmid #8769: 3349 pSFFV-neo Bcl-2
Depositing lab: Stanley Korsmeyer. Depositing organization: Dana-Farber Cancer Institute. Publication: BCL-2 is phosphorylated and inactivated by an ASK1/Jun N-terminal protein kinase pathway normally activated at G(2)/M. Yamamoto K, Ichijo H, Korsmeyer SJ. Mol Cell Biol 1999 Dec;19(12):8469-78. PubMed 10567572.
Backbone
  Vector backbone: pSFFV-neo
  Backbone manufacturer: Stratagene
  Backbone size w/o insert (bp): 7200
  Vector type: Mammalian Expression
  Selectable markers: Neomycin (select with G418)
Growth in bacteria
  Bacterial resistance: Ampicillin, 100 μg/mL
  Growth temperature: 37°C
  Growth strain: XL1 Blue
  Copy number: High Copy
Gene/Insert
  Gene/Insert name: Bcl-2
  Species: H. sapiens (human)
  Insert size (bp): 720
  GenBank ID: NM_000633
  Entrez Gene: BCL2 (a.k.a. Bcl-2, PPP1R50)
  Cloning method: Restriction Enzyme; 5′ cloning site EcoRI (not destroyed); 3′ cloning site EcoRI (not destroyed)
  Sequencing primers: 5′ SFFV-F
Terms and licenses: Academic/Nonprofit Terms; Industry Terms: Not Available to Industry
Depositor comments: ORF contains SacI and BamHI sites.
How to cite: 3349 pSFFV-neo Bcl-2 was a gift from Stanley Korsmeyer (Addgene plasmid # 8769 ; http://n2t.net/addgene:8769 ; RRID:Addgene_8769)
