[The description below was written by a language model from this plasmid's Addgene catalogue record.]
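Description:
3349 pSFFV-neo Bcl-2 is a mammalian expression plasmid carrying human BCL2 in the pSFFV-neo backbone, which is recorded as about 7.2 kb without the insert. It is maintained in E. coli as a high-copy plasmid under ampicillin selection. A neomycin resistance marker allows G418 selection of transfected mammalian cells, which makes the construct suitable for deriving stable lines as well as for transient expression. The record does not list the origin of replication or other backbone elements, and no feature table is provided.

The insert is a roughly 720 bp fragment corresponding to the human Bcl-2 coding sequence, which encodes the anti-apoptotic mitochondrial outer membrane protein. It was cloned by restriction digestion into an EcoRI site, and EcoRI sites are retained at both ends. The insert can therefore be excised with that single enzyme, but its orientation was not fixed by the cloning strategy. The depositor notes that the open reading frame contains internal SacI and BamHI sites, which matters for subcloning or diagnostic digests. The promoter is not stated explicitly. However, the backbone name and the SFFV forward sequencing primer point to the spleen focus-forming virus long terminal repeat, a strong promoter that is particularly active in haematopoietic cells. No epitope tags, fusions or mutations are recorded, so the insert appears to be untagged wild-type Bcl-2.

The associated publication concerns phosphorylation and inactivation of BCL-2 by an ASK1/JNK pathway that is active at G2/M. This suggests the plasmid was used to overexpress Bcl-2 in cultured cells for studies of apoptosis regulation, probably as a wild-type reference.
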