>Addgene plasmid #8769 | 3349 pSFFV-neo Bcl-2 | addgene partial sequence | sequence record 17249 | SFFV-F 5'-attgattgactgcccacctc-3'
CGGGATTGGAGACCCCCGCCCAGGGACCACCGACCCACCGTCGGGAGGTAAGCTGGCCAGCGATCGTTTT
GTCTCCGTCTCTGTCTTTGGAATTCGCGGCCGCGGTGAGAACCGTTAACGTCTAGAATGGCGCACGCTGG
GAGAACAGGGTACGATAACCGGGAGATAGTGATGAAGTACATCCATTATAAGCTGTCGCAGAGGGGCTAC
GAGTGGGATGCGGGAGATGTGGGCGCCGCGCCCCCGGGGGCCGCCCCCGCACCGGGCATCTTCTCCTCCC
AGCCCGGGCACACGCCCCATCCAGCCGCATCCCGGGACCCGGTCGCCAGGACCTCGCCGCTGCAGACCCC
GGCTGCCCCCGGCGCCGCCGCGGGGCCTGCGCTCAGCCCGGTGCCACCTGTGGTCCACCTGACCCTCCGC
CAGGCCGGCGACGACTTCTCCCGCCGCTACCGCCGCGACTTCGCCGAGATGTCCAGCCAGCTGCACCTGA
CGCCCTTCACCGCGCGGGGACGCTTTGCCACGGTGGTGGAGGAGCTCTTCAGGGACGGGGTGAACTGGGG
GAGGATTGTGGCCTTCTTTGAGTTCGGTGGGGTCATGTGTGTGGAGAGCGTCAACCGGGAGATGTCGCCC
CTGGTGGACAACATCGCCCTGTGGATGACTGAGTACCTGAACCGGCACCTGCACACCTGGATCCAGGATA
ACGGAGGCTGGGATGCCTTTGTGGAACTGTACGGCCCCAGCATGCGGCCTCTGTTTGATTTCTCCTGGCT
GTCTCTGAAGACTCTGCTCAGTTTGGCCCTGGTGGGAGCTTGCATCACCCTGGGTGCCTATCT
