>Addgene plasmid #8769 | 3349 pSFFV-neo Bcl-2 | addgene partial sequence | sequence record 46295 | hBcl2-F 5'-GGTGGAGGAGCTCTTCAGG
TGTGTGTGGAGAGCGTCAACCGGGAGATGTCGCCCCTGGTGGACAACATCGCCCTGTGGATGACTGAGTA
CCTGAACCGGCACCTGCACACCTGGATCCAGGATAACGGAGGCTGGGATGCCTTTGTGGAACTGTACGGC
CCCAGCATGCGGCCTCTGTTTGATTTCTCCTGGCTGTCTCTGAAGACTCTGCTCAGTTTGGCCCTGGTGG
GAGCTTGCATCACCCTGGGTGCCTATCTGGGCCACAAGTGATCTACGGAATTCCTGCAGCCCGTGCCCTT
AAACGCCTGGTTGCTACGCCTGAATAAGTGATAATAAGCGGATGAATGGCAGAAATTCGCCGGATCTTTG
TGAAGGAACCTTACTTCTGTGGTGTGACATAATTGGACAAACTACCTACAGAGATTTAAAGCTCTAAGGT
AAATATAAAATTTTTAAGTGTATAATGTGTTAAACTACTGATTCTAATTGTTTGTGTATTTTAGATTCCA
ACCTATGGAACTGATGAATGGGAGCAGTGGTGGAATGCCTTTAATGAGGAAAACCTGTTTTGCTCAGAAG
AAATGCCATCTAGTGATGATGAGGCTACTGCTGACTCTCAACATTCTACTCCTCCAAAAAAGAAGAGAAA
GGTAGAAGACCCCAAGGACTTTCCTTCAGAATTGCTAAGTTTTTTGAGTCATGCTGTGTTTAGTAATAGA
ACTCTTGCTTGCTTTGCTATTTACACCCACAAAGGAAAAAGCTGCACTGCTATACAAGAAAATTATGGAA
AAATATTC
